>Addgene plasmid #114881 | BRL2 X039_pECIA14 | addgene full sequence | sequence record 275921 | Addgene NGS Result
GTAAAACGACGGCCAGTGAATTAATTCGTTGCAGGACAGGATGTGGTGCCCGATGTGACTAGCTCTTTGC
TGCAGGCCGTCCTATCCTCTGGTTCCGATAAGAGACCCAGAACTCCGGCCCCCCACCGCCCACCGCCACC
CCCATACATATGTGGTACGCAAGTAAGAGTGCCTGCGCATGCCCCATGTGCCCCACCAAGAGCTTTGCAT
CCCATACAAGTCCCCAAAGTGGAGAACCGAACCAATTCTTCGCGGGCAGAACAAAAGCTTCTGCACACGT
CTCCACTCGAATTTGGAGCCGGCCGGCGTGTGCAAAAGAGGTGAATCGAACGAAAGACCCGTGTGTAAAG
CCGCGTTTCCAAAATGTATAAAACCGAGAGCATCTGGCCAATGTGCATCAGTTGTGGTCAGCAGCAAAAT
CAAGTGAATCATCTCAGTGCAACTAAAGGGGGGATCCGATCTCAATATGAAGTTATGCATATTACTGGCC
GTCGTGGCCTTTGTTGGCCTCTCGCTCGGGTCTTCACTCAAAACCGACTCATTATCACTCCTCTCTTTCA
AAACAATGATCCAAGATGATCCAAACAACATTCTCTCAAACTGGTCACCTCGTAAATCCCCTTGTCAATT
CTCCGGCGTCACTTGTCTCGGAGGAAGAGTCACCGAGATTAATCTCTCCGGTAGTGGCCTCTCCGGAATC
GTCTCCTTCAATGCTTTCACCTCTCTTGATTCTCTCTCTGTTCTCAAACTCTCAGAGAACTTCTTCGTCT
TAAACTCAACCTCTCTTCTTCTTCTTCCTTTAACCCTAACTCATCTCGAACTCTCTTCCTCCGGTTTAAT
CGGAACCCTCCCTGAAAATTTCTTCTCCAAATACTCAAATCTTATTTCCATCACCCTCTCTTACAATAAC
TTCACCGGAAAGTTACCTAATGATCTTTTCTTAAGCAGCAAGAAACTCCAAACCCTTGATCTTTCTTACA
ACAACATTACCGGTCCAATCTCCGGTTTAACCATTCCTCTTTCTTCTTGCGTCTCCATGACCTATCTCGA
TTTCTCCGGTAACAGTATCTCCGGCTATATCTCTGACTCACTCATCAACTGCACCAACCTCAAAAGCTTG
AATCTTTCTTACAACAACTTCGATGGGCAGATTCCAAAATCTTTCGGTGAGCTTAAACTCTTACAAAGTT
TGGATCTTTCTCATAACCGACTCACCGGTTGGATCCCGCCGGAGATCGGAGATACTTGCCGGTCATTACA
AAACCTCCGGCTTTCTTACAACAACTTCACTGGTGTGATCCCTGAGTCGTTGTCCTCATGTTCTTGGCTA
CAAAGTCTTGACCTTTCAAACAACAACATCTCCGGTCCGTTTCCGAACACTATCCTCCGGAGTTTTGGAT
CTCTTCAAATCTTACTTCTCAGCAACAACTTAATCTCCGGTGACTTTCCGACTTCAATCTCTGCTTGTAA
GAGCTTGAGAATCGCTGACTTCAGCTCGAATCGATTCTCCGGTGTGATTCCACCGGATTTATGTCCCGGA
GCAGCTTCATTAGAAGAGCTAAGACTCCCGGATAATCTCGTCACCGGAGAGATTCCACCGGCGATATCTC
AATGCTCTGAGCTACGAACGATTGATCTCAGTCTCAATTATCTCAACGGTACAATCCCACCGGAGATCGG
AAACCTCCAGAAACTCGAGCAATTCATAGCTTGGTACAACAACATCGCCGGAGAAATCCCACCGGAGATC
GGAAAACTACAAAACCTAAAAGATTTGATCCTCAACAACAATCAACTCACCGGAGAAATCCCACCGGAAT
TTTTCAATTGCAGTAACATCGAATGGGTCTCATTCACAAGCAACAGATTAACCGGAGAAGTGCCTAAAGA
TTTCGGAATCCTTTCCCGGTTAGCCGTTCTTCAGCTCGGTAACAACAATTTCACCGGAGAAATCCCACCG
GAGCTAGGAAAATGCACAACTCTGGTTTGGCTTGATCTTAACACAAACCACTTAACCGGTGAAATCCCTC
CCCGGTTAGGTCGTCAACCCGGTTCAAAAGCACTTTCCGGTTTACTCTCAGGAAACACAATGGCTTTTGT
TAGAAACGTTGGAAACTCATGTAAAGGTGTTGGAGGTTTGGTTGAGTTCTCAGGGATCAGACCAGAGAGG
CTTCTTCAGATTCCATCTCTTAAAAGCTGTGACTTCACAAGAATGTATTCAGGTCCAATTTTGAGTCTAT
TCACAAGATATCAAACCATTGAGTATCTTGATCTTTCTTATAATCAGCTTAGAGGTAAAATCCCTGATGA
GATTGGAGAAATGATTGCTCTTCAAGTTCTTGAGCTTTCTCATAATCAACTCTCCGGCGAGATTCCGTTT
ACGATTGGTCAGCTCAAGAATCTCGGTGTTTTCGATGCTTCGGATAATCGGTTGCAGGGTCAAATCCCTG
AATCTTTCTCGAATTTGTCTTTCTTGGTGCAGATTGATTTGTCGAATAACGAGTTAACTGGTCCGATTCC
TCAGAGAGGTCAGTTAAGCACGCTTCCGGCGACTCAGTACGCGAATAATCCGGGGCTTTGCGGTGTTCCT
TTACCGGAATGTAAGAATGGAAACAATCAGCTTCCTGCTGGAACAGAGGAAGGGAAACGTGCTAAGCTGG
AGGTGCTGTTCCAGGGACCAAGCGGCAATCCCGGCGGCGATCTGGCCCCCCAGATGCTGCGCGAGCTGCA
GGAGACCAATGCCGCCCTGCAGGACGTGCGCGAGCTGCTGCGCCACCGCGTGAAGGAGATCACCTTCCTG
AAGAACACCGTGATGGAGTGCGACGCCTGCGGCATGCAGCCCTCTAGAGGCTCCGGCTCCATCATCCCAG
TTGAGGAGGAGAACCCGGACTTCTGGAACCGCGAGGCAGCCGAGGCCCTGGGTGCCGCCAAGAAGCTGCA
GCCTGCACAGACAGCCGCCAAGAACCTCATCATCTTCCTGGGCGATGGGATGGGGGTGTCTACGGTGACA
GCTGCCAGGATCCTAAAAGGGCAGAAGAAGGACAAACTGGGGCCTGAGATACCCCTGGCCATGGACCGCT
TCCCATATGTGGCTCTGTCCAAGACATACAATGTAGACAAACATGTGCCAGACAGTGGAGCCACAGCCAC
GGCCTACCTGTGCGGGGTCAAGGGCAACTTCCAGACCATTGGCTTGAGTGCAGCCGCCCGCTTTAACCAG
TGCAACACGACACGCGGCAACGAGGTCATCTCCGTGATGAATCGGGCCAAGAAAGCAGGGAAGTCAGTGG
GAGTGGTAACCACCACACGAGTGCAGCACGCCTCGCCAGCCGGCACCTACGCCCACACGGTGAACCGCAA
CTGGTACTCGGACGCCGACGTGCCTGCCTCGGCCCGCCAGGAGGGGTGCCAGGACATCGCTACGCAGCTC
ATCTCCAACATGGACATTGACGTGATCCTAGGTGGAGGCCGAAAGTACATGTTTCGCATGGGAACCCCAG
ACCCTGAGTACCCAGATGACTACAGCCAAGGTGGGACCAGGCTGGACGGGAAGAATCTGGTGCAGGAATG
GCTGGCGAAGCGCCAGGGTGCCCGGTATGTGTGGAACCGCACTGAGCTCATGCAGGCTTCCCTGGACCCG
TCTGTGACCCATCTCATGGGTCTCTTTGAGCCTGGAGACATGAAATACGAGATCCACCGAGACTCCACAC
TGGACCCCTCCCTGATGGAGATGACAGAGGCTGCCCTGCGCCTGCTGAGCAGGAACCCCCGCGGCTTCTT
CCTCTTCGTGGAGGGTGGTCGCATCGACCATGGTCATCATGAAAGCAGGGCTTACCGGGCACTGACTGAG
ACGATCATGTTCGACGACGCCATTGAGAGGGCGGGCCAGCTCACCAGCGAGGAGGACACGCTGAGCCTCG
TCACTGCCGACCACTCCCACGTCTTCTCCTTCGGAGGCTACCCCCTGCGAGGGAGCTCCATCTTCGGGCT
GGCCCCTGGCAAGGCCCGGGACAGGAAGGCCTACACGGTCCTCCTATACGGAAACGGTCCAGGCTATGTG
CTCAAGGACGGCGCCCGGCCGGATGTTACCGAGAGCGAGAGCGGGAGCCCCGAGTATCGGCAGCAGTCAG
CAGTGCCCCTGGACGAAGAGACCCACGCAGGCGAGGACGTGGCGGTGTTCGCGCGCGGCCCGCAGGCGCA
CCTGGTTCACGGCGTGCAGGAGCAGACCTTCATAGCGCACGTCATGGCCTTCGCCGCCTGCCTGGAGCCC
TACACCGCCTGCGACCTGGCGCCCCCCGCCGGCACCACCGACGCCGCGCACCCGGGTTCTAGAGGAAGCA
CCTCCGGCGATAACGATTACAAGGATGATGATGATAAGGCCAGCGGCACCGGTCATCATCACCATCACCA
TTGAGTTTAAACCCGCTGATCAGCCTCGACTGTGCCTTCTAAGGCCTGAGCTCGCTGATCAGCCTCGATC
GAGGATCCAGACATGATAAGATACATTGATGAGTTTGGACAAACCACAACTAGAATGCAGTGAAAAAAAT
GCTTTATTTGTGAAATTTGTGATGCTATTGCTTTATTTGTAACCATTATAAGCTGCAATAAACAAGTTAA
CAACAACAATTGCATTCATTTTATGTTTCAGGTTCAGGGGGAGGTGTGGGAGGTTTTTTAAAGCAAGTAA
AACCTCTACAAATGTGGTATGGCTGATTATGATCAGTCGACCTGCAGGCATGCAAGCTTGGCGTAATCAT
GGTCATAGCTGTTTCCTGTGTGAAATTGTTATCCGCTCACAATTCCACACAACATACGAGCCGGAAGCAT
AAAGTGTAAAGCCTGGGGTGCCTAATGAGTGAGCTAACTCACATTAATTGCGTTGCGCTCACTGCCCGCT
TTCCAGTCGGGAAACCTGTCGTGCCAGCTGCATTAATGAATCGGCCAACGCGCGGGGAGAGGCGGTTTGC
GTATTGGGCGCTCTTCCGCTTCCTCGCTCACTGACTCGCTGCGCTCGGTCGTTCGGCTGCGGCGAGCGGT
ATCAGCTCACTCAAAGGCGGTAATACGGTTATCCACAGAATCAGGGGATAACGCAGGAAAGAACATGTGA
GCAAAAGGCCAGCAAAAGGCCAGGAACCGTAAAAAGGCCGCGTTGCTGGCGTTTTTCCATAGGCTCCGCC
CCCCTGACGAGCATCACAAAAATCGACGCTCAAGTCAGAGGTGGCGAAACCCGACAGGACTATAAAGATA
CCAGGCGTTTCCCCCTGGAAGCTCCCTCGTGCGCTCTCCTGTTCCGACCCTGCCGCTTACCGGATACCTG
TCCGCCTTTCTCCCTTCGGGAAGCGTGGCGCTTTCTCATAGCTCACGCTGTAGGTATCTCAGTTCGGTGT
AGGTCGTTCGCTCCAAGCTGGGCTGTGTGCACGAACCCCCCGTTCAGCCCGACCGCTGCGCCTTATCCGG
TAACTATCGTCTTGAGTCCAACCCGGTAAGACACGACTTATCGCCACTGGCAGCAGCCACTGGTAACAGG
ATTAGCAGAGCGAGGTATGTAGGCGGTGCTACAGAGTTCTTGAAGTGGTGGCCTAACTACGGCTACACTA
GAAGAACAGTATTTGGTATCTGCGCTCTGCTGAAGCCAGTTACCTTCGGAAAAAGAGTTGGTAGCTCTTG
ATCCGGCAAACAAACCACCGCTGGTAGCGGTGGTTTTTTTGTTTGCAAGCAGCAGATTACGCGCAGAAAA
AAAGGATCTCAAGAAGATCCTTTGATCTTTTCTACGGGGTCTGACGCTCAGTGGAACGAAAACTCACGTT
AAGGGATTTTGGTCATGAGATTATCAAAAAGGATCTTCACCTAGATCCTTTTAAATTAAAAATGAAGTTT
TAAATCAATCTAAAGTATATATGAGTAAACTTGGTCTGACAGTTACCAATGCTTAATCAGTGAGGCACCT
ATCTCAGCGATCTGTCTATTTCGTTCATCCATAGTTGCCTGACTCCCCGTCGTGTAGATAACTACGATAC
GGGAGGGCTTACCATCTGGCCCCAGTGCTGCAATGATACCGCGAGACCCACGCTCACCGGCTCCAGATTT
ATCAGCAATAAACCAGCCAGCCGGAAGGGCCGAGCGCAGAAGTGGTCCTGCAACTTTATCCGCCTCCATC
CAGTCTATTAATTGTTGCCGGGAAGCTAGAGTAAGTAGTTCGCCAGTTAATAGTTTGCGCAACGTTGTTG
CCATTGCTACAGGCATCGTGGTGTCACGCTCGTCGTTTGGTATGGCTTCATTCAGCTCCGGTTCCCAACG
ATCAAGGCGAGTTACATGATCCCCCATGTTGTGCAAAAAAGCGGTTAGCTCCTTCGGTCCTCCGATCGTT
GTCAGAAGTAAGTTGGCCGCAGTGTTATCACTCATGGTTATGGCAGCACTGCATAATTCTCTTACTGTCA
TGCCATCCGTAAGATGCTTTTCTGTGACTGGTGAGTACTCAACCAAGTCATTCTGAGAATAGTGTATGCG
GCGACCGAGTTGCTCTTGCCCGGCGTCAATACGGGATAATACCGCGCCACATAGCAGAACTTTAAAAGTG
CTCATCATTGGAAAACGTTCTTCGGGGCGAAAACTCTCAAGGATCTTACCGCTGTTGAGATCCAGTTCGA
TGTAACCCACTCGTGCACCCAACTGATCTTCAGCATCTTTTACTTTCACCAGCGTTTCTGGGTGAGCAAA
AACAGGAAGGCAAAATGCCGCAAAAAAGGGAATAAGGGCGACACGGAAATGTTGAATACTCATACTCTTC
CTTTTTCAATATTATTGAAGCATTTATCAGGGTTATTGTCTCATGAGCGGATACATATTTGAATGTATTT
AGAAAAATAAACAAATAGGGGTTCCGCGCACATTTCCCCGAAAAGTGCCACCTGACGTCTAAGAAACCAT
TATTATCATGACATTAACCTATAAAAATAGGCGTATCACGAGGCCCTTTCGTCTCGCGCGTTTCGGTGAT
GACGGTGAAAACCTCTGACACATGCAGCTCCCGGAGACGGTCACAGCTTGTCTGTAAGCGGATGCCGGGA
GCAGACAAGCCCGTCAGGGCGCGTCAGCGGGTGTTGGCGGGTGTCGGGGCTGGCTTAACTATGCGGCATC
AGAGCAGATTGTACTGAGAGTGCACCATATGCGGTGTGAAATACCGCACAGATGCGTAAGGAGAAAATAC
CGCATCAGGCGCCATTCGCCATTCAGGCTGCGCAACTGTTGGGAAGGGCGATCGGTGCGGGCCTCTTCGC
TATTACGCCAGCTGGCGAAAGGGGGATGTGCTGCAAGGCGATTAAGTTGGGTAACGCCAGGGTTTTCCCA
GTCACGACGTT
Features (pLannotate 1.2.2; 19 found; start..end, strand, type, name):
     23..449     +  promoter       MT promoter: Drosophila metallothionein promoter
    467..520     +  sig_peptide    BiP signal sequence: Drosophila BiP signal sequence
    521..2656    +  CDS            BRL2 (fragment): BRL2_ARATH - Also known as VH1. Experimental evidence at protein level: Swiss-Prot protein existence level 1. Receptor with a serine/threonine-protein kinase activity, which may transduce extracellular spatial and temporal signals into downstream cell differentiation responses in provascular and procambial cells. In contrast to BRI1, BRL1 and BRL3, it does not bind brassinolide. From Arabidopsis thaliana (Mouse-ear cress).
   2693..2872    +  CDS            Comp (fragment): COMP_RAT - Experimental evidence at protein level: Swiss-Prot protein existence level 1. May play a role in the structural integrity of cartilage via its interaction with other extracellular matrix proteins such as the collagens and fibronectin. Can mediate the interaction of chondrocytes with the cartilage extracellular matrix through interaction with cell surface integrin receptors. Could play a role in the pathogenesis of osteoarthritis. Potent suppressor of apoptosis in both primary chondrocytes and transformed cells. Suppresses apoptosis by blocking the activation of caspase-3 and by indu
   2860..4312    +  CDS            SEAP (fragment): secreted alkaline phosphatase from human placenta The natural enzyme has a C-terminal transmembrane sequence that is replaced by a GPI anchor.
   4349..4378    +  CDS            2xFLAG (fragment): two tandem FLAG® epitope tags
   4484..4618    -  polyA_signal   SV40 poly(A) signal: SV40 polyadenylation signal
   4641..4725    -  CDS            large T antigen (fragment): large T antigen from SV40 (simian virus 40)
   4725..4749    +  misc_feature   MCS (fragment): pUC18/19 multiple cloning site
   4786..4802    -  protein_bind   lac operator: The lac repressor binds to the lac operator to inhibit transcription in E. coli. This inhibition can be relieved by adding lactose or isopropyl-β-D-thiogalactopyranoside (IPTG). lac repressor encoded by lacI
   4810..4840    -  promoter       lac promoter: promoter for the E. coli lac operon
   4855..4876    -  protein_bind   CAP binding site: CAP binding activates transcription in the presence of cAMP. E. coli catabolite activator protein
   4889..4981    -  CDS            lacI (fragment): lac repressor; lacI; The lac repressor binds to the lac operator to inhibit transcription in E. coli. This inhibition can be relieved by adding lactose or isopropyl-β-D-thiogalactopyranoside (IPTG).
   5164..5752    -  rep_origin     ori: high-copy-number ColE1/pMB1/pBR322/pUC origin of replication
   5923..6783    -  CDS            AmpR: β-lactamase; bla; confers resistance to ampicillin, carbenicillin, and related antibiotics
   6784..6888    -  promoter       AmpR promoter: bla
   6983..7018    +  CDS            rop (fragment): Rop protein, which maintains plasmids at low copy number; rop
   7120..7219    +  misc_feature   bom (fragment): basis of mobility region from pBR322
   7225..21      -  CDS            lacZα (fragment) (across the origin): LacZα fragment of β-galactosidase; lacZ fragment
