[The description below was written by a language model from this plasmid's Addgene catalogue record and pLannotate feature annotations shown in this document.]
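Description:
BRL2 X039_pECIA14 is an insect-cell expression plasmid built on the pECIA14 backbone and designed for secreted protein production in Drosophila cell culture. It is propagated in E. coli as a high-copy plasmid through a ColE1/pUC-type origin and selected with ampicillin via the β-lactamase gene. The remaining bacterial annotations (lac promoter/operator, and fragments of lacZα, lacI, rop and bom) are backbone remnants of pUC/pBR322-type cloning vectors and play no evident role in the payload.

The expression cassette is driven by the copper-inducible Drosophila metallothionein promoter, so expression is switched on by adding CuSO4. A Drosophila BiP signal sequence directs the product into the secretory pathway. It is fused to the extracellular, leucine-rich repeat domain of the Arabidopsis thaliana receptor kinase BRL2 (AT2G01950, also known as VH1), inserted by ligation-independent cloning. Downstream and in frame are the pentamerising coiled-coil helix of rat COMP, human placental alkaline phosphatase, a FLAG epitope and, according to the depositor, a hexahistidine tag, which is not separately annotated in the feature table. An SV40 polyadenylation signal lies after the cassette, though it is annotated on the opposite strand.

In this arrangement the COMP helix assembles the ectodomain into pentamers, which increases avidity so that weak extracellular interactions can be detected, and alkaline phosphatase provides an enzymatic readout. The plasmid is the "prey" in an extracellular interaction assay and is meant to be used with the matching bait vector, BRL2 X039_pECIA2. It belongs to a collection used to map interactions among the ectodomains of Arabidopsis leucine-rich repeat receptor kinases.
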