Addgene plasmid #114881: BRL2 X039_pECIA14
Purpose: Prey vector BRL2 X039_pECIA14 should be used with bait vector BRL2 X039_pECIA2.
Depositing lab: Youssef Belkhadir. Depositing organization: Gregor Mendel Institute of Molecular Plant Biology. Publication: An extracellular network of Arabidopsis leucine-rich repeat receptor kinases. Smakowska-Luzan E, Mott GA, Parys K, Stegmann M, Howton TC, Layeghifard M, Neuhold J, Lehner A, Kong J, Grunwald K, Weinberger N, Satbhai SB, Mayer D, Busch W, Madalinski M, Stolt-Bergner P, Provart NJ, Mukhtar MS, Zipfel C, Desveaux D, Guttman DS, Belkhadir Y. Nature. 2018 Jan 18;553(7688):342-346. doi: 10.1038/nature25184. Epub 2018 Jan 10. PubMed 29320478.
Backbone
  Vector backbone: pECIA14
  Backbone manufacturer: Chris Garcia (Addgene plasmid # 47051)
  Vector type: Insect Expression
Growth in bacteria
  Bacterial resistance: Ampicillin, 100 μg/mL
  Growth temperature: 37°C
  Growth strain: DH5alpha
  Copy number: High Copy
Gene/Insert
  Gene/Insert name: AT2G01950
  Species: A. thaliana (mustard weed)
  Entrez Gene: BRL2 (a.k.a. AT2G01950, BRI1-like 2, F14H20.2, F14H20_2, VASCULAR HIGHWAY 1, VH1)
  Promoter: Metallothionein (Copper-Inducible)
  Cloning method: Ligation Independent Cloning
Terms and licenses: Academic/Nonprofit Terms; Industry Terms: Not Available to Industry
Depositor comments: Plasmid for secreted expression in Drosophila cell culture by induction via CuSO4. Insert is an extracellular domain of indicated LRR-RK, C-terminally tagged with Pentameric rat COMP helix, Alkaline Phosphatase (human, placental), Flag, and hexahistidine tags. Insert Protein Sequence: SSLKTDSLSLLSFKTMIQDDPNNILSNWSPRKSPCQFSGVTCLGGRVTEINLSGSGLSGIVSFNAFTSLDSLSVLKLSENFFVLNSTSLLLLPLTLTHLELSSSGLIGTLPENFFSKYSNLISITLSYNNFTGKLPNDLFLSSKKLQTLDLSYNNITGPISGLTIPLSSCVSMTYLDFSGNSISGYISDSLINCTNLKSLNLSYNNFDGQIPKSFGELKLLQSLDLSHNRLTGWIPPEIGDTCRSLQNLRLSYNNFTGVIPESLSSCSWLQSLDLSNNNISGPFPNTILRSFGSLQILLLSNNLISGDFPTSISACKSLRIADFSSNRFSGVIPPDLCPGAASLEELRLPDNLVTGEIPPAISQCSELRTIDLSLNYLNGTIPPEIGNLQKLEQFIAWYNNIAGEIPPEIGKLQNLKDLILNNNQLTGEIPPEFFNCSNIEWVSFTSNRLTGEVPKDFGILSRLAVLQLGNNNFTGEIPPELGKCTTLVWLDLNTNHLTGEIPPRLGRQPGSKALSGLLSGNTMAFVRNVGNSCKGVGGLVEFSGIRPERLLQIPSLKSCDFTRMYSGPILSLFTRYQTIEYLDLSYNQLRGKIPDEIGEMIALQVLELSHNQLSGEIPFTIGQLKNLGVFDASDNRLQGQIPESFSNLSFLVQIDLSNNELTGPIPQRGQLSTLPATQYANNPGLCGVPLPECKNGNNQLPAGTEEGKRAK
How to cite: BRL2 X039_pECIA14 was a gift from Youssef Belkhadir (Addgene plasmid # 114881 ; http://n2t.net/addgene:114881 ; RRID:Addgene_114881)
